>Addgene plasmid #50458 | pAAV-hSyn-DIO-rM3D(Gs)-mCherry | addgene full sequence | sequence record 162264 | Addgene NGS Result
CCTGCAGGCAGCTGCGCGCTCGCTCGCTCACTGAGGCCGCCCGGGCGTCGGGCGACCTTTGGTCGCCCGG
CCTCAGTGAGCGAGCGAGCGCGCAGAGAGGGAGTGGCCAACTCCATCACTAGGGGTTCCTGCGGCCGCAC
GCGTGTGTCTAGACTGCAGAGGGCCCTGCGTATGAGTGCAAGTGGGTTTTAGGACCAGGATGAGGCGGGG
TGGGGGTGCCTACCTGACGACCGACCCCGACCCACTGGACAAGCACCCAACCCCCATTCCCCAAATTGCG
CATCCCCTATCAGAGAGGGGGAGGGGAAACAGGATGCGGCGAGGCGCGTGCGCACTGCCAGCTTCAGCAC
CGCGGACAGTGCCTTCGCCCCCGCCTGGCGGCGCGCGCCACCGCCGCCTCAGCACTGAAGGCGCGCTGAC
GTCACTCGCCGGTCCCCCGCAAACTCCCCTTCCCGGCCACCTTGGTCGCGTCCGCGCCGCCGCCGGCCCA
GCCGGACCGCACCACGCGAGGCGCGAGATAGGGGGGCACGGGCGCGACCATCTGCGCTGCGGCGCCGGCG
ACTCAGCGCTGCCTCAGTCTGCGGTGGGCAGCGGAGGAGTCGTGTCGTGCCTGAGAGCGCAGTCGAGAAG
GTACCGGATCCTCTAGAGTCGACTCCGGAATAACTTCGTATAGGATACTTTATACGAAGTTATGCAGAAT
GGTAGCTGGATTGTAGCTGCTATTAGCAATATGAAACCTCTTAATAACTTCGTATAGCATACATTATACG
AAGTTATGGCGCGCCTTACTTGTACAGCTCGTCCATGCCGCCGGTGGAGTGGCGGCCCTCGGCGCGTTCG
TACTGTTCCACGATGGTGTAGTCCTCGTTGTGGGAGGTGATGTCCAACTTGATGTTGACGTTGTAGGCGC
CGGGCAGCTGCACGGGCTTCTTGGCCTTGTAGGTGGTCTTGACCTCAGCGTCGTAGTGGCCGCCGTCCTT
CAGCTTCAGCCTCTGCTTGATCTCGCCCTTCAGGGCGCCGTCCTCGGGGTACATCCGCTCGGAGGAGGCC
TCCCAGCCCATGGTCTTCTTCTGCATTACGGGGCCGTCGGAGGGGAAGTTGGTGCCGCGCAGCTTCACCT
TGTAGATGAACTCGCCGTCCTGCAGGGAGGAGTCCTGGGTCACGGTCACCACGCCGCCGTCCTCGAAGTT
CATCACGCGCTCCCACTTGAAGCCCTCGGGGAAGGACAGCTTCAAGTAGTCGGGGATGTCGGCGGGGTGC
TTCACGTAGGCCTTGGAGCCGTACATGAACTGAGGGGACAGGATGTCCCAGGCGAAGGGCAGGGGGCCAC
CCTTGGTCACCTTCAGCTTGGCGGTCTGGGTGCCCTCGTAGGGGCGGCCCTCGCCCTCGCCCTCGATCTC
GAACTCGTGGCCGTTCACGGAGCCCTCCATGTGCACCTTGAAGCGCATGAACTCCTTGATGATGGCCATG
TTATCCTCCTCGCCCTTGCTCACCATGGTGGCGACCGGTGGATCCGCCAAGGCCTGCTCCGGCACTCGCT
TGTGAAAAATGACCGACTGTCTCTGCTGGTACTGCTGTTTGCGCCTCTTCCTTTTGTCACACTGGCACAA
GAGGAGCGTCTTGAAGGTGGTTCTGAATGTTTTGTTGCACAGGGCATAGCACACAGGGTTCACGGTGCTG
TTGATATAGCACAGCCAGTAGCCCAGATTCCAATAGGTTTTGGGTATGCAGCTGTCACAGAAGGTGTTCA
CCAGGACCATGATGTTGTAGGGGGTCCACGTGATGATGAAGGCCAGCAAGATGGCACTGAGCGTCTGCAG
AGCTTTGTGTTCCCTCATGGCCATGACACGGGACGTCTTCCTCTTGCTGGCACGGCCGTTGCCGAGGATG
GGCTGGTGTTGGGGGAGCGGGGGTGGCTGCGGCTGCTCCTGGCTGCCATAGAACCGGCCCTCGCAGCGGT
CGATCTTCCTGATCTGCTCCTTGGCCTCCCGGTACACCCGCCAGTATAAAATAGTCATGATGGTGACAGG
CATGTAAAAGCCAGCGATCGCCGTGCCGAAGGTGATGGTGGGCTCACTCAGAAACTGAATGAAACATTCT
CCTGGGGGCACAGTTCTCTTCCCTACAAAGTATTGCCAGAACAAGATGGCAGGAGCCCATAGGACAAAGG
AGATGACCCAAGCCAGACCAATCATCACACCAGCTCGAGCCCTGGTCATCAGGCTCTGGTAGCGGAATGG
AGAAGTGATGGAAAAGTACCTGTCAAAGCTGATGACCAGCAGATTCATGACAGAGGCATTGCTGGCCACA
CAGTCAATGGAGAGCCAGAGGTCGCAGGCTAAGTTCCCCAGTGCCCAACGGTTCATAATGATGTAGGTAG
TGAACAGGTTCATGGAAATGACCCCGATGATCAGGTCTGCACAGGCCAGGCTTAAGAGGAAGTAGTTGTT
GACTGTCTTCAGCTGTTTGTTGACCTTGAAGGCCACAATGACAAGGATGTTGCCAATGATGGTCACCAAT
GCCAGGAAGCCAGTTAAGAAGGCAATGAAGACCACTTGCCAGATGGTGTGACCCCCGAGAGGGTCGCTGG
AGGTGTCGTTTGAGGAGAAATTCCCAGTTTCTTGTGAAATGTTGTAGCTGCCCAACTGAGTGACTGTCCC
CAAGGGCAGCCCTGCCTCCGAGGGACTGTGCACCCAGGAAGAGCTGATGTTGGGAAACAAAGGCGAGGTT
GTACTGTTACTGTGCAAGGTCATGGTGGCGCTAGCATAACTTCGTATAAAGTATCCTATACGAAGTTATT
TGCCTTAACCCAGAAATTATCACTGTTATTCTTTAGAATGGTGCAAAGAATAACTTCGTATAATGTATGC
TATACGAAGTTATGAATTCGATATCAAGCTTATCGATAATCAACCTCTGGATTACAAAATTTGTGAAAGA
TTGACTGGTATTCTTAACTATGTTGCTCCTTTTACGCTATGTGGATACGCTGCTTTAATGCCTTTGTATC
ATGCTATTGCTTCCCGTATGGCTTTCATTTTCTCCTCCTTGTATAAATCCTGGTTGCTGTCTCTTTATGA
GGAGTTGTGGCCCGTTGTCAGGCAACGTGGCGTGGTGTGCACTGTGTTTGCTGACGCAACCCCCACTGGT
TGGGGCATTGCCACCACCTGTCAGCTCCTTTCCGGGACTTTCGCTTTCCCCCTCCCTATTGCCACGGCGG
AACTCATCGCCGCCTGCCTTGCCCGCTGCTGGACAGGGGCTCGGCTGTTGGGCACTGACAATTCCGTGGT
GTTGTCGGGGAAATCATCGTCCTTTCCTTGGCTGCTCGCCTATGTTGCCACCTGGATTCTGCGCGGGACG
TCCTTCTGCTACGTCCCTTCGGCCCTCAATCCAGCGGACCTTCCTTCCCGCGGCCTGCTGCCGGCTCTGC
GGCCTCTTCCGCGTCTTCGCCTTCGCCCTCAGACGAGTCGGATCTCCCTTTGGGCCGCCTCCCCGCATCG
ATACCGAGCGCTGCTCGAGAGATCTACGGGTGGCATCCCTGTGACCCCTCCCCAGTGCCTCTCCTGGCCC
TGGAAGTTGCCACTCCAGTGCCCACCAGCCTTGTCCTAATAAAATTAAGTTGCATCATTTTGTCTGACTA
GGTGTCCTTCTATAATATTATGGGGTGGAGGGGGGTGGTATGGAGCAAGGGGCAAGTTGGGAAGACAACC
TGTAGGGCCTGCGGGGTCTATTGGGAACCAAGCTGGAGTGCAGTGGCACAATCTTGGCTCACTGCAATCT
CCGCCTCCTGGGTTCAAGCGATTCTCCTGCCTCAGCCTCCCGAGTTGTTGGGATTCCAGGCATGCATGAC
CAGGCTCAGCTAATTTTTGTTTTTTTGGTAGAGACGGGGTTTCACCATATTGGCCAGGCTGGTCTCCAAC
TCCTAATCTCAGGTGATCTACCCACCTTGGCCTCCCAAATTGCTGGGATTACAGGCGTGAACCACTGCTC
CCTTCCCTGTCCTTCTGATTTTGTAGGTAACCACGTGCGGACCGAGCGGCCGCAGGAACCCCTAGTGATG
GAGTTGGCCACTCCCTCTCTGCGCGCTCGCTCGCTCACTGAGGCCGGGCGACCAAAGGTCGCCCGACGCC
CGGGCTTTGCCCGGGCGGCCTCAGTGAGCGAGCGAGCGCGCAGCTGCCTGCAGGGGCGCCTGATGCGGTA
TTTTCTCCTTACGCATCTGTGCGGTATTTCACACCGCATA
[95 nt withheld, positions 4241-4335]
T
[46 nt withheld, positions 4337-4382]
C
[141 nt withheld, positions 4384-4524]
CCTTTGACGTTGGAGTCCACGTTCTTT
[37 nt withheld, positions 4552-4588]
ACTCTATCTCGGGCTATTCTTTTGATTTATAAGGGATTTTGCCGATTTCGGTCTATTGGTTAAAAAATGA
GCTGATTTAACAAAAATTTAACGCGAATTTTAACAAAATATTAACGTTTACAATTTTATGGTGCACTCTC
AGTACAATCTGCTCTGATGCCGCATAGTTAAGCCAGCCCCGACACCCGCCAACACCCGCTGACGCGCCCT
GACGGGCTTGTCTGCTCCCGGCATCCGCTTACAGACAAGCTGTGACCGTCTCCGGGAGCTGCATGTGTCA
GAGGTTTTCACCGTCATCACCGAAACGCGCGAGACGAAAGGGCCTCGTGATACGCCTATTTTTATAGGTT
AATGTCATGATAATAATGGTTTCTTAGACGTCAGGTGGCACTTTTCGGGGAAATGTGCGCGGAACCCCTA
TTTGTTTATTTTTCTAAATACATTCAAATATGTATCCGCTCATGAGACAATAACCCTGATAAATGCTTCA
ATAATATTGAAAAAGGAAGAGTATGAGTATTCAACATTTCCGTGTCGCCCTTATTCCCTTTTTTGCGGCA
TTTTGCCTTCCTGTTTTTGCTCACCCAGAAACGCTGGTGAAAGTAAAAGATGCTGAAGATCAGTTGGGTG
CACGAGTGGGTTACATCGAACTGGATCTCAACAGCGGTAAGATCCTTGAGAGTTTTCGCCCCGAAGAACG
TTTTCCAATGATGAGCACTTTTAAAGTTCTGCTATGTGGCGCGGTATTATCCCGTATTGACGCCGGGCAA
GAGCAACTCGGTCGCCGCATACACTATTCTCAGAATGACTTGGTTGAGTACTCACCAGTCACAGAAAAGC
ATCTTACGGATGGCATGACAGTAAGAGAATTATGCAGTGCTGCCATAACCATGAGTGATAACACTGCGGC
CAACTTACTTCTGACAACGATCGGAGGACCGAAGGAGCTAACCGCTTTTTTGCACAACATGGGGGATCAT
GTAACTCGCCTTGATCGTTGGGAACCGGAGCTGAATGAAGCCATACCAAACGACGAGCGTGACACCACGA
TGCCTGTAGCAATGGCAACAACGTTGCGCAAACTATTAACTGGCGAACTACTTACTCTAGCTTCCCGGCA
ACAATTAATAGACTGGATGGAGGCGGATAAAGTTGCAGGACCACTTCTGCGCTCGGCCCTTCCGGCTGGC
TGGTTTATTGCTGATAAATCTGGAGCCGGTGAGCGTGGGTCTCGCGGTATCATTGCAGCACTGGGGCCAG
ATGGTAAGCCCTCCCGTATCGTAGTTATCTACACGACGGGGAGTCAGGCAACTATGGATGAACGAAATAG
ACAGATCGCTGAGATAGGTGCCTCACTGATTAAGCATTGGTAACTGTCAGACCAAGTTTACTCATATATA
CTTTAGATTGATTTAAAACTTCATTTTTAATTTAAAAGGATCTAGGTGAAGATCCTTTTTGATAATCTCA
TGACCAAAATCCCTTAACGTGAGTTTTCGTTCCACTGAGCGTCAGACCCCGTAGAAAAGATCAAAGGATC
TTCTTGAGATCCTTTTTTTCTGCGCGTAATCTGCTGCTTGCAAACAAAAAAACCACCGCTACCAGCGGTG
GTTTGTTTGCCGGATCAAGAGCTACCAACTCTTTTTCCGAAGGTAACTGGCTTCAGCAGAGCGCAGATAC
CAAATACTGTTCTTCTAGTGTAGCCGTAGTTAGGCCACCACTTCAAGAACTCTGTAGCACCGCCTACATA
CCTCGCTCTGCTAATCCTGTTACCAGTGGCTGCTGCCAGTGGCGATAAGTCGTGTCTTACCGGGTTGGAC
TCAAGACGATAGTTACCGGATAAGGCGCAGCGGTCGGGCTGAACGGGGGGTTCGTGCACACAGCCCAGCT
TGGAGCGAACGACCTACACCGAACTGAGATACCTACAGCGTGAGCTATGAGAAAGCGCCACGCTTCCCGA
AGGGAGAAAGGCGGACAGGTATCCGGTAAGCGGCAGGGTCGGAACAGGAGAGCGCACGAGGGAGCTTCCA
GGGGGAAACGCCTGGTATCTTTATAGTCCTGTCGGGTTTCGCCACCTCTGACTTGAGCGTCGATTTTTGT
GATGCTCGTCAGGGGGGCGGAGCCTATGGAAAAACGCCAGCAACGCGGCCTTTTTACGGTTCCTGGCCTT
TTGCTGGCCTTTTGCTCACATGT
Features (pLannotate 1.2.2; 23 found; start..end, strand, type, name):
     12..39      +  repeat_region  AAV2 ITR (fragment): inverted terminal repeat of adeno-associated virus serotype 2 inverted
     68..95      +  repeat_region  AAV2 ITR (fragment): inverted terminal repeat of adeno-associated virus serotype 2 inverted
    175..622     +  promoter       hSyn promoter: human synapsin I promoter; confers neuron-specific expression (Kügler et al., 2003)
    636..653     +  misc_feature   MCS (fragment): pUC18/19 multiple cloning site
    660..693     +  protein_bind   lox2272: Cre-mediated recombination occurs in the 8-bp core sequence (GGATACTT). lox2272 sites are compatible with each other, but incompatible with loxP or loxN sites (Lee and Saito, 1988). Cre recombinase
    694..743     -  intron         β-globin intron (fragment): internally truncated intron from human β-globin
    744..777     +  protein_bind   loxP: Cre-mediated recombination occurs in the 8-bp core sequence (GCATACAT). Cre recombinase
    789..1496    -  CDS            mCherry: mCherry is a basic (constitutively fluorescent) red fluorescent protein published in 2004, derived from Discosoma sp.. It is reported to be a very rapidly-maturing monomer with low acid sensitivity.
   1518..2753    -  CDS            Chrm3 (fragment): ACM3_RAT - Also known as Chrm-3. Experimental evidence at protein level: Swiss-Prot protein existence level 1. The muscarinic acetylcholine receptor mediates various cellular responses, including inhibition of adenylate cyclase, breakdown of phosphoinositides and modulation of potassium channels through the action of G proteins. Primary transducing effect is Pi turnover. From Rattus norvegicus (Rat).
   2766..2799    -  protein_bind   lox2272: Cre-mediated recombination occurs in the 8-bp core sequence (GGATACTT). lox2272 sites are compatible with each other, but incompatible with loxP or loxN sites (Lee and Saito, 1988). Cre recombinase
   2800..2849    -  intron         β-globin intron (fragment): internally truncated intron from human β-globin
   2850..2883    -  protein_bind   loxP: Cre-mediated recombination occurs in the 8-bp core sequence (GCATACAT). Cre recombinase
   2884..2908    +  misc_feature   MCS (fragment): pBluescript multiple cloning site
   2908..3496    +  misc_feature   WPRE: woodchuck hepatitis virus posttranscriptional regulatory element
   3528..4004    +  polyA_signal   hGH poly(A) signal: human growth hormone polyadenylation signal
   4044..4184    +  repeat_region  AAV2 ITR: inverted terminal repeat of adeno-associated virus serotype 2 inverted
   4189..4240    -  misc_feature   bom (fragment): basis of mobility region from pBR322
   4259..4714    +  rep_origin     f1 ori (sequence partly withheld): f1 bacteriophage origin of replication; arrow indicates direction of (+) strand synthesis
   4715..4764    -  misc_feature   bom (fragment): basis of mobility region from pBR322
   4866..4901    -  CDS            rop (fragment): Rop protein, which maintains plasmids at low copy number; rop
   4996..5100    +  promoter       AmpR promoter: bla
   5101..5961    +  CDS            AmpR: β-lactamase; bla; confers resistance to ampicillin, carbenicillin, and related antibiotics
   6132..6720    +  rep_origin     ori: high-copy-number ColE1/pMB1/pBR322/pUC origin of replication
