[The description below was written by a language model from this plasmid's Addgene catalogue record and pLannotate feature annotations shown in this document.]
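Description:
pAAV-hSyn-DIO-rM3D(Gs)-mCherry is an adeno-associated virus transfer plasmid for Cre-dependent, neuron-restricted expression of a Gs-coupled chemogenetic receptor (DREADD). It is built on a pAAV backbone of about 6.8 kb. In bacteria it is maintained through a ColE1/pUC-type origin and selected with ampicillin via the β-lactamase gene, and an f1 phage origin is also present. The catalogue lists it as low copy and propagated in a recombination-tolerant strain, which is common for plasmids carrying repeat-rich ITRs. The expression cassette lies between AAV2 inverted terminal repeats, which direct replication and packaging of the intervening DNA into AAV particles. The right ITR is annotated in full, while the left one is detected only as short fragments in the sequencing-derived record, which is 6,781 nt against the catalogued 6,792 bp.

The human synapsin 1 promoter drives the cassette and confers neuron-specific expression. Downstream, the coding sequence sits in antisense orientation between two pairs of incompatible recombinase sites, lox2272 and loxP, arranged head-to-head in the DIO (double-floxed inverted open reading frame) layout. Without Cre, no functional transcript is made. Cre inverts the insert and then excises one site of each pair, locking it in the sense orientation. The insert is rM3D, derived from rat muscarinic M3 receptor (Chrm3) sequence and carrying DREADD mutations that the record defers to supplemental documents. It has an N-terminal HA tag and a C-terminal mCherry fusion for visualising expressing cells. A WPRE and a human growth hormone polyadenylation signal follow to enhance transcript stability and processing.

The construct is used to produce AAV for activating Gs signalling in genetically defined, Cre-expressing neurons. It was generated under a programme that develops research tools for understudied druggable proteins.
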