Addgene plasmid #50458: pAAV-hSyn-DIO-rM3D(Gs)-mCherry
Purpose: Double floxed Gs-coupled rM3D DREADD fused with mCherry under the control of human synapsin promoter
Depositing lab: Bryan Roth. Depositing organization: University of North Carolina at Chapel Hill.
Backbone
  Vector backbone: pAAV
  Backbone size w/o insert (bp): 4818
  Total vector size (bp): 6792
  Vector type: AAV
Growth in bacteria
  Bacterial resistance: Ampicillin, 100 μg/mL
  Growth temperature: 37°C
  Growth strain: NEB Stable
  Copy number: Low Copy
Gene/Insert
  Gene/Insert name: rM3D-mCherry
  Species: R. norvegicus (rat)
  Insert size (bp): 1974
  Mutation: See supplemental documents for DREADD mutations
  Promoter: human Synapsin 1
  Tag / fusion protein: HA (N terminal on insert); mCherry (C terminal on insert)
  Cloning method: Restriction Enzyme; 5′ cloning site Asc I (not destroyed); 3′ cloning site Nhe I (not destroyed)
  Sequencing primers: 5′ TCGTGTCGTGCCTGAGAGCG; 3′ GCATTAAAGCAGCGTATCCACATAGC
Terms and licenses: Academic/Nonprofit Terms; Industry Terms: Not Available to Industry
Depositor comments: These plasmids were generated as part of the Illuminating the Druggable Genome (IDG) program sponsored by the NIH Common Fund. The goal of this program is to identify, gather, and distribute information and resources for proteins that currently are not well-studied yet belong to commonly drug-targeted protein families: protein kinases, non-olfactory G-protein coupled receptors (GPCRs), and ion channels. The IDG program is designed to develop fundamental research tools for understudied proteins, elucidate their function, and disseminate the IDG-related resources and data to the greater scientific community.
How to cite: pAAV-hSyn-DIO-rM3D(Gs)-mCherry was a gift from Bryan Roth (Addgene plasmid # 50458 ; http://n2t.net/addgene:50458 ; RRID:Addgene_50458) For viral preps, please replace (Addgene plasmid # 50458) in the above sentence with: (Addgene viral prep # 50458-AAV8) or (Addgene viral prep # 50458-AAVrg)
