>Addgene plasmid #50458 | pAAV-hSyn-DIO-rM3D(Gs)-mCherry | addgene partial sequence | sequence record 77692 | WPRE-R 5'-CATAGCGTAAAAGGAGCAACA-3'
GTAATCCAGAGGTTGATTATCGATAAGCTTGATATCGAATTCATAACTTCGTATAGCATACATTATACGA
AGTTATTCTTTGCACCATTCTAAAGAATAACAGTGATAATTTCTGGGTTAAGGCAAATAACTTCGTATAG
GATACTTTATACGAAGTTATGCTAGCGCCACCATGACCTTGCACAGTAACAGTACAACCTCGCCTTTGTT
TCCCAACATCAGCTCTTCCTGGGTGCACAGTCCCTCGGAGGCAGGGCTGCCCTTGGGGACAGTCACTCAG
TTGGGCAGCTACAACATTTCACAAGAAACTGGGAATTTCTCCTCAAACGACACCTCCAGCGACCCTCTCG
GGGGTCACACCATCTGGCAAGTGGTCTTCATTGCCTTCTTAACTGGCTTCCTGGCATTGGTGACCATCAT
TGGCAACATCCTTGTCATTGTGGCCTTCAAGGTCAACAAACAGCTGAAGACAGTCAACAACTACTTCCTC
TTAAGCCTGGCCTGTGCAGACCTGATCATCGGGGTCATTTCCATGAACCTGTTCACTACCTACATCATTA
TGAACCGTTGGGCACTGGGGAACTTAGCCTGCGACCTCTGGCTCTCCATTGACTGTGTGGCCAGCAATGC
CTCTGTCATGAATCTGCTGGTCATCAGCTTTGACAGGTACTTTTCCATCACTTCTCCATTCCGCTACCAG
AGCCTGATGACCAGGGCTCGAGCTGGTGTGATGATTGGTCTGGCTTGGGTCATCTCCTTTGTCCTATGGG
CTCCTGCCATCTTGTTCTGGCAATACTTTGT
