>Addgene plasmid #50458 | pAAV-hSyn-DIO-rM3D(Gs)-mCherry | addgene partial sequence | sequence record 77754 | hSyn1pro-F 5'-gcaagtgggttttaggacca-3'
ACCTGACGACCGACCCCGACCCACTGGACAAGCACCCAACCCCCATTCCCCAAATTGCGCATCCCCTATC
AGAGAGGGGGAGGGGAAACAGGATGCGGCGAGGCGCGTGCGCACTGCCAGCTTCAGCACCGCGGACAGTG
CCTTCGCCCCCGCCTGGCGGCGCGCGCCACCGCCGCCTCAGCACTGAAGGCGCGCTGACGTCACTCGCCG
GTCCCCCGCAAACTCCCCTTCCCGGCCACCTTGGTCGCGTCCGCGCCGCCGCCGGCCCAGCCGGACCGCA
CCACGCGAGGCGCGAGATAGGGGGGCACGGGCGCGACCATCTGCGCTGCGGCGCCGGCGACTCAGCGCTG
CCTCAGTCTGCGGTGGGCAGCGGAGGAGTCGTGTCGTGCCTGAGAGCGCAGTCGAGAAGGTACCGGATCC
TCTAGAGTCGACTCCGGAATAACTTCGTATAGGATACTTTATACGAAGTTATGCAGAATGGTAGCTGGAT
TGTAGCTGCTATTAGCAATATGAAACCTCTTAATAACTTCGTATAGCATACATTATACGAAGTTATGGCG
CGCCTTACTTGTACAGCTCGTCCATGCCGCCGGTGGAGTGGCGGCCCTCGGCGCGTTCGTACTGTTCCAC
GATGGTGTAGTCCTCGTTGTGGGAGGTGATGTCCAACTTGATGTTGACGTTGTAGGCGCCGGGCAGCTGC
ACGGGCTTCTTGGCCTTGTAGGTGGTCTTGACCTCAGCGTCGTAGTGGCCGCCGTCCTTCAGCTTCAGCC
TCTGCTTGATCTCGCCCTTCAGGGCGCCGTCCTCGGGGTACATCCGCTCGGAGGAGGCCTCCCAGCCCAT
GGTCTTCTTCTGCATTACGGGGCCGTC
